Addgene plasmid #175241: SAE1
Purpose: Bacterial expression and purification, combined with SAE2 to form the E1 enzyme heterodimer
Depositing lab: Michael Rosen. Depositing organization: University of Texas Southwestern Medical Center. Publication: Mechanistic dissection of increased enzymatic rate in a phase-separated compartment. Peeples W, Rosen MK. Nat Chem Biol. 2021 Jun;17(6):693-702. doi: 10.1038/s41589-021-00801-x. Epub 2021 May 25. PubMed 34035521.
Backbone
  Vector backbone: pCDF
  Backbone manufacturer: Novagen - lab stock
  Backbone size w/o insert (bp): 3600
  Vector type: Bacterial Expression
Growth in bacteria
  Bacterial resistance: Streptomycin, 50 μg/mL
  Growth temperature: 37°C
  Growth strain: DH5alpha
  Copy number: Low Copy
Gene/Insert
  Gene/Insert name: SAE1
  Species: H. sapiens (human)
  Insert size (bp): 1083
  Entrez Gene: SAE1 (a.k.a. AOS1, HSPC140, SUA1, UBLE1A)
  Promoter: T7
  Cloning method: Gibson Cloning
  Sequencing primers: 5′ TAATACGACTCACTATAGGG; 3′ CAAGGGGTTATGCTAGTTATTGCTCAGCGG
Terms and licenses: Academic/Nonprofit Terms; Industry Terms: Not Available to Industry
How to cite: SAE1 was a gift from Michael Rosen (Addgene plasmid # 175241 ; http://n2t.net/addgene:175241 ; RRID:Addgene_175241)
