[The description below was written by a language model from this plasmid's Addgene catalogue record and pLannotate feature annotations shown in this document.]
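Description:
SAE1 is a bacterial expression plasmid built on a Novagen pCDF backbone and carrying the human SAE1 coding sequence (also known as AOS1, SUA1 or UBLE1A), inserted by Gibson cloning. The sequenced record is 4,650 nt. The plasmid replicates from the CloDF13 (CDF) origin, recorded as low copy. It is selected through the aadA aminoglycoside adenylyltransferase gene, which confers streptomycin and spectinomycin resistance and is annotated here downstream of an AmpR (bla) promoter. Because the CDF origin is compatible with other common replicons, the plasmid can be kept in E. coli alongside a second plasmid, although the record does not say whether SAE1 and SAE2 are co-expressed or combined after separate preparation.

Expression follows the standard T7/lac arrangement. A T7 promoter is followed directly by a lac operator and the phage T7 gene 10 ribosome binding site, with a T7 terminator downstream. A lacI gene with its own promoter lies on the opposite strand and supplies the repressor, so transcription requires a host that provides T7 RNA polymerase and is induced with IPTG. There is an unannotated gap of about 100 nt between the ribosome binding site and the start of the annotated SAE1 sequence. This could hold an N-terminal tag or linker, but the record does not state what is there. The S-Tag and SET1 fragments annotated after the insert look like vector remnants, and the record does not show whether they are translated. The short TcR fragments and the CAP binding site are likewise backbone carry-over.

The stated purpose is bacterial expression and purification of SAE1, which is combined with SAE2 (UBA2) to form the heterodimeric SUMO E1 activating enzyme. That enzyme activates SUMO proteins in an ATP-dependent step and forms a thioester with a cysteine on SAE2, so the purified protein is suited to reconstituted SUMOylation assays.
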