Features (pLannotate 1.2.2; 15 found; start..end, strand, type, name):
    147..211     -  CDS            TcR (fragment): tetracycline efflux protein; tet; confers resistance to tetracycline
    226..247     -  protein_bind   CAP binding site: CAP binding activates transcription in the presence of cAMP. E. coli catabolite activator protein
    260..1342    -  CDS            lacI: lac repressor; lacI; The lac repressor binds to the lac operator to inhibit transcription in E. coli. This inhibition can be relieved by adding lactose or isopropyl-β-D-thiogalactopyranoside (IPTG).
   1343..1420    -  promoter       lacI promoter: lacI
   1428..1463    -  CDS            TcR (fragment): tetracycline efflux protein; tet; confers resistance to tetracycline
   1466..1484    +  promoter       T7 promoter: promoter for bacteriophage T7 RNA polymerase
   1485..1509    +  protein_bind   lac operator: The lac repressor binds to the lac operator to inhibit transcription in E. coli. This inhibition can be relieved by adding lactose or isopropyl-β-D-thiogalactopyranoside (IPTG). lac repressor encoded by lacI
   1524..1546    +  RBS            RBS: efficient ribosome binding site from bacteriophage T7 gene 10 (Olins and Rangwala, 1989)
   1649..2686    +  CDS            SAE1: SAE1_HUMAN - Also known as AOS1, SUA1, UBLE1A. Experimental evidence at protein level: Swiss-Prot protein existence level 1. The heterodimer acts as an E1 ligase for SUMO1, SUMO2, SUMO3, and probably SUMO4. It mediates ATP-dependent activation of SUMO proteins followed by formation of a thioester bond between a SUMO protein and a conserved active site cysteine residue on UBA2/SAE2. From Homo sapiens (Human).
   2717..2758    +  CDS            S-Tag (fragment): affinity and epitope tag derived from pancreatic ribonuclease A
   2788..2805    +  CDS            SET1 (fragment): solubility-enhancement tag derived from T7 phage gene 10B
   2813..2860    +  terminator     T7 terminator: transcription terminator for bacteriophage T7 RNA polymerase
   3031..3822    -  CDS            SmR: aminoglycoside adenylyltransferase (Murphy, 1985); aadA; confers resistance to spectinomycin and streptomycin
   3823..3914    -  promoter       AmpR promoter: bla
   3962..50      -  rep_origin     CloDF13 ori (across the origin): Plasmids containing the CloDF13 (CDF) origin of replication can be propagated in E. coli cells that contain additional plasmids with compatible origins.
>Addgene plasmid #175241 | SAE1 | addgene full sequence | sequence record 345707 | Addgene NGS Result
GGCAAAAGATTACGCGCAGAAAAAAAGGATCTCAAGAAGATCCTTTGATCTTTTCTACTGAACCGCTCTA
GATTTCAGTGCAATTTATCTCTTCAAATGTAGCACCTGAAGTCAGCCCCATACGATATAAGTTGTAATTC
TCATGTTAGTCATGCCCCGCGCCCACCGGAAGGAGCTGACTGGGTTGAAGGCTCTCAAGGGCATCGGTCG
AGATCCCGGTGCCTAATGAGTGAGCTAACTTACATTAATTGCGTTGCGCTCACTGCCCGCTTTCCAGTCG
GGAAACCTGTCGTGCCAGCTGCATTAATGAATCGGCCAACGCGCGGGGAGAGGCGGTTTGCGTATTGGGC
GCCAGGGTGGTTTTTCTTTTCACCAGTGAGACGGGCAACAGCTGATTGCCCTTCACCGCCTGGCCCTGAG
AGAGTTGCAGCAAGCGGTCCACGCTGGTTTGCCCCAGCAGGCGAAAATCCTGTTTGATGGTGGTTAACGG
CGGGATATAACATGAGCTGTCTTCGGTATCGTCGTATCCCACTACCGAGATGTCCGCACCAACGCGCAGC
CCGGACTCGGTAATGGCGCGCATTGCGCCCAGCGCCATCTGATCGTTGGCAACCAGCATCGCAGTGGGAA
CGATGCCCTCATTCAGCATTTGCATGGTTTGTTGAAAACCGGACATGGCACTCCAGTCGCCTTCCCGTTC
CGCTATCGGCTGAATTTGATTGCGAGTGAGATATTTATGCCAGCCAGCCAGACGCAGACGCGCCGAGACA
GAACTTAATGGGCCCGCTAACAGCGCGATTTGCTGGTGACCCAATGCGACCAGATGCTCCACGCCCAGTC
GCGTACCGTCTTCATGGGAGAAAATAATACTGTTGATGGGTGTCTGGTCAGAGACATCAAGAAATAACGC
CGGAACATTAGTGCAGGCAGCTTCCACAGCAATGGCATCCTGGTCATCCAGCGGATAGTTAATGATCAGC
CCACTGACGCGTTGCGCGAGAAGATTGTGCACCGCCGCTTTACAGGCTTCGACGCCGCTTCGTTCTACCA
TCGACACCACCACGCTGGCACCCAGTTGATCGGCGCGAGATTTAATCGCCGCGACAATTTGCGACGGCGC
GTGCAGGGCCAGACTGGAGGTGGCAACGCCAATCAGCAACGACTGTTTGCCCGCCAGTTGTTGTGCCACG
CGGTTGGGAATGTAATTCAGCTCCGCCATCGCCGCTTCCACTTTTTCCCGCGTTTTCGCAGAAACGTGGC
TGGCCTGGTTCACCACGCGGGAAACGGTCTGATAAGAGACACCGGCATACTCTGCGACATCGTATAACGT
TACTGGTTTCACATTCACCACCCTGAATTGACTCTCTTCCGGGCGCTATCATGCCATACCGCGAAAGGTT
TTGCGCCATTCGATGGTGTCCGGGATCTCGACGCTCTCCCTTATGCGACTCCTGCATTAGGAAATTAATA
CGACTCACTATAGGGGAATTGTGAGCGGATAACAATTCCCCTGTAGAAATAATTTTGTTTAACTTTAATA
AGGAGATATACCATGAAACATCACCACCACCATCACGGTGGATCTGAAAACCTGTACTTTCAGGGCGAAT
TCGGAGGTAGTGGCGGATCAGGTGGGAGTGGAGGGTCTATGGTGGAGAAGGAGGAGGCTGGCGGCGGCAT
TAGCGAGGAGGAGGCGGCACAGTATGACCGGCAGATCCGCCTGTGGGGACTGGAGGCCCAGAAACGGCTG
CGGGCCTCTCGGGTGCTTCTTGTCGGCTTGAAAGGACTTGGGGCTGAAATTGCCAAGAATCTCATCTTGG
CAGGAGTGAAAGGACTGACCATGCTGGATCACGAACAGGTAACTCCAGAAGATCCCGGAGCTCAGTTCTT
GATTCGTACTGGGTCTGTTGGCCGAAATAGGGCTGAAGCCTCTTTGGAGCGAGCTCAGAATCTCAACCCC
ATGGTGGATGTGAAGGTGGACACTGAGGATATAGAGAAGAAACCAGAGTCATTTTTCACTCAATTCGATG
CTGTGTGTCTGACTTGCTGCTCCAGGGATGTCATAGTTAAAGTTGACCAGATCTGTCACAAAAATAGCAT
CAAGTTCTTTACAGGAGATGTTTTTGGCTACCATGGATACACATTTGCCAATCTAGGAGAGCATGAGTTT
GTAGAGGAGAAAACTAAAGTTGCCAAAGTTAGCCAAGGAGTAGAAGATGGGCCCGACACCAAGAGAGCAA
AACTTGATTCTTCTGAGACAACGATGGTCAAAAAGAAGGTGGTCTTCTGCCCTGTTAAAGAAGCCCTGGA
GGTGGACTGGAGCAGTGAGAAAGCAAAGGCTGCTCTGAAGCGCACGACCTCCGACTACTTTCTCCTTCAA
GTGCTCTTAAAGTTCCGTACAGATAAAGGAAGAGATCCCAGTTCTGATACATATGAGGAAGATTCTGAGT
TGTTGCTCCAGATACGAAATGATGTGCTTGACTCACTGGGTATTAGTCCTGACCTGCTTCCTGAGGACTT
TGTCAGGTACTGCTTCTCCGAGATGGCCCCAGTGTGTGCGGTGGTTGGAGGGATTTTGGCACAGGAAATT
GTGAAGGCCCTGTCTCAGCGGGACCCTCCTCACAACAACTTCTTCTTCTTCGATGGCATGAAGGGGAATG
GGATTGTGGAGTGCCTTGGCCCCAAGTGAAAGCTTGCGGCCGCACTCGAGTCTGGTAAAGAAACCGCTGC
TGCGAAATTTGAACGCCAGCACATGGACTCGTCTACTAGCGCAGCTTAATTAACCTAGGCTGCTGCCACC
GCTGAGCAATAACTAGCATAACCCCTTGGGGCCTCTAAACGGGTCTTGAGGGGTTTTTTGCTGAAACCTC
AGGCATTTGAGAAGCACACGGTCACACTGCTTCCGGTAGTCAATAAACCGGTAAACCAGCAATAGACATA
AGCGGCTATTTAACGACCCTGCCCTGAACCGACGACCGGGTCATCGTGGCCGGATCTTGCGGCCCCTCGG
CTTGAACGAATTGTTAGACATTATTTGCCGACTACCTTGGTGATCTCGCCTTTCACGTAGTGGACAAATT
CTTCCAACTGATCTGCGCGCGAGGCCAAGCGATCTTCTTCTTGTCCAAGATAAGCCTGTCTAGCTTCAAG
TATGACGGGCTGATACTGGGCCGGCAGGCGCTCCATTGCCCAGTCGGCAGCGACATCCTTCGGCGCGATT
TTGCCGGTTACTGCGCTGTACCAAATGCGGGACAACGTAAGCACTACATTTCGCTCATCGCCAGCCCAGT
CGGGCGGCGAGTTCCATAGCGTTAAGGTTTCATTTAGCGCCTCAAATAGATCCTGTTCAGGAACCGGATC
AAAGAGTTCCTCCGCCGCTGGACCTACCAAGGCAACGCTATGTTCTCTTGCTTTTGTCAGCAAGATAGCC
AGATCAATGTCGATCGTGGCTGGCTCGAAGATACCTGCAAGAATGTCATTGCGCTGCCATTCTCCAAATT
GCAGTTCGCGCTTAGCTGGATAACGCCACGGAATGATGTCGTCGTGCACAACAATGGTGACTTCTACAGC
GCGGAGAATCTCGCTCTCTCCAGGGGAAGCCGAAGTTTCCAAAAGGTCGTTGATCAAAGCTCGCCGCGTT
GTTTCATCAAGCCTTACGGTCACCGTAACCAGCAAATCAATATCACTGTGTGGCTTCAGGCCGCCATCCA
CTGCGGAGCCGTACAAATGTACGGCCAGCAACGTCGGTTCGAGATGGCGCTCGATGACGCCAACTACCTC
TGATAGTTGAGTCGATACTTCGGCGATCACCGCTTCCCTCATACTCTTCCTTTTTCAATATTATTGAAGC
ATTTATCAGGGTTATTGTCTCATGAGCGGATACATATTTGAATGTATTTAGAAAAATAAACAAATAGCTA
GCTCACTCGGTCGCTACGCTCCGGGCGTGAGACTGCGGCGGGCGCTGCGGACACATACAAAGTTACCCAC
AGATTCCGTGGATAAGCAGGGGACTAACATGTGAGGCAAAACAGCAGGGCCGCGCCGGTGGCGTTTTTCC
ATAGGCTCCGCCCTCCTGCCAGAGTTCACATAAACAGACGCTTTTCCGGTGCATCTGTGGGAGCCGTGAG
GCTCAACCATGAATCTGACAGTACGGGCGAAACCCGACAGGACTTAAAGATCCCCACCGTTTCCGGCGGG
TCGCTCCCTCTTGCGCTCTCCTGTTCCGACCCTGCCGTTTACCGGATACCTGTTCCGCCTTTCTCCCTTA
CGGGAAGTGTGGCGCTTTCTCATAGCTCACACACTGGTATCTCGGCTCGGTGTAGGTCGTTCGCTCCAAG
CTGGGCTGTAAGCAAGAACTCCCCGTTCAGCCCGACTGCTGCGCCTTATCCGGTAACTGTTCACTTGAGT
CCAACCCGGAAAAGCACGGTAAAACGCCACTGGCAGCAGCCATTGGTAACTGGGAGTTCGCAGAGGATTT
GTTTAGCTAAACACGCGGTTGCTCTTGAAGTGTGCGCCAAAGTCCGGCTACACTGGAAGGACAGATTTGG
TTGCTGTGCTCTGCGAAAGCCAGTTACCACGGTTAAGCAGTTCCCCAACTGACTTAACCTTCGATCAAAC
CACCTCCCCAGGTGGTTTTTTCGTTTACAG
