>Addgene plasmid #175241 | SAE1 | depositor partial sequence | sequence record 339764 | Insert Sequence
GGCGAATTCGGAGGTAGTGGCGGATCAGGTGGGAGTGGAGGGTCTATGGTGGAGAAGGAGGAGGCTGGCG
GCGGCATTAGCGAGGAGGAGGCGGCACAGTATGACCGGCAGATCCGCCTGTGGGGACTGGAGGCCCAGAA
ACGGCTGCGGGCCTCTCGGGTGCTTCTTGTCGGCTTGAAAGGACTTGGGGCTGAAATTGCCAAGAATCTC
ATCTTGGCAGGAGTGAAAGGACTGACCATGCTGGATCACGAACAGGTAACTCCAGAAGATCCCGGAGCTC
AGTTCTTGATTCGTACTGGGTCTGTTGGCCGAAATAGGGCTGAAGCCTCTTTGGAGCGAGCTCAGAATCT
CAACCCCATGGTGGATGTGAAGGTGGACACTGAGGATATAGAGAAGAAACCAGAGTCATTTTTCACTCAA
TTCGATGCTGTGTGTCTGACTTGCTGCTCCAGGGATGTCATAGTTAAAGTTGACCAGATCTGTCACAAAA
ATAGCATCAAGTTCTTTACAGGAGATGTTTTTGGCTACCATGGATACACATTTGCCAATCTAGGAGAGCA
TGAGTTTGTAGAGGAGAAAACTAAAGTTGCCAAAGTTAGCCAAGGAGTAGAAGATGGGCCCGACACCAAG
AGAGCAAAACTTGATTCTTCTGAGACAACGATGGTCAAAAAGAAGGTGGTCTTCTGCCCTGTTAAAGAAG
CCCTGGAGGTGGACTGGAGCAGTGAGAAAGCAAAGGCTGCTCTGAAGCGCACGACCTCCGACTACTTTCT
CCTTCAAGTGCTCTTAAAGTTCCGTACAGATAAAGGAAGAGATCCCAGTTCTGATACATATGAGGAAGAT
TCTGAGTTGTTGCTCCAGATACGAAATGATGTGCTTGACTCACTGGGTATTAGTCCTGACCTGCTTCCTG
AGGACTTTGTCAGGTACTGCTTCTCCGAGATGGCCCCAGTGTGTGCGGTGGTTGGAGGGATTTTGGCACA
GGAAATTGTGAAGGCCCTGTCTCAGCGGGACCCTCCTCACAACAACTTCTTCTTCTTCGATGGCATGAAG
GGGAATGGGATTGTGGAGTGCCTTGGCCCCAAG
